LOCUS       Exported 7760 bp ds-DNA circular SYN 12-MAY-2021
DEFINITION  Lentiviral plasmid for expression of far red iRFP720 nuclear marker.
ACCESSION   .
VERSION     .
KEYWORDS    pLenti-H2B-iRFP720
SOURCE      synthetic DNA construct
  ORGANISM  synthetic DNA construct
REFERENCE   1 (bases 1 to 7760)
  TITLE     Nuclear fluorescent proteins
  JOURNAL   Unpublished
REFERENCE   2 (bases 1 to 7760)
  AUTHORS   .
  TITLE     Direct Submission
  JOURNAL   Exported May 12, 2021 from SnapGene Server 1.1.58
            http://www.snapgene.com
FEATURES             Location/Qualifiers
     source          1..7760
                     /organism="synthetic DNA construct"
                     /mol_type="other DNA"
     primer_bind     426..444
                     /label=hPGK-F
                     /note="Human PGK promoter, forward primer"
     CDS             519..896
                     /codon_start=1
                     /gene="HIST1H2BJ"
                     /product="human histone H2B"
                     /label=H2B
                     /translation="MPEPAKSAPAPKKGSKKAVTKAQKKGGKKRKRSRKESYSIYVYKV
                     LKQVHPDTGISSKAMGIMNSFVNDIFERIAGEASRLAHYNKRSTITSREIQTAVRLLLP
                     GELAKHAVSEGTKAITKYTSAK"
     CDS             915..1862
                     /codon_start=1
                     /product="near-infrared fluorescent protein with an
                     emission peak at 720 nm, engineered from a bacterial
                     phytochrome (Shcherbakova and Verkhusha, 2013)"
                     /label=iRFP720
                     /note="derived from Rhodopseudomonas palustris RpBphP2"
                     /translation="AEGSVARQPDLLTCDDEPIHIPGAIQPHGLLLALAADMTIVAGSD
                     NLPELTGLAIGALIGRSAADVFDSETHNRLTIALAEPGAAVGAPITVGFTMRKDAGFIG
                     SWHRHDQLIFLELEPPQRDVAEPQAFFRRTNSAIRRLQAAETLESACAAAAQEVRKITG
                     FDRVMIYRFASDFSGSVIAEDRCAEVESKLGLHYPASFIPAQARRLYTINPVRIIPDIN
                     YRPVPVTPDLNPVTGRPIDLSFAILRSVSPNHLEFMRNIGMHGTMSISILRGERLWGLI
                     VCHHRTPYYVDLDGRQACELVAQVLAWQIGVMEE"
     LTR             1933..2166
                     /label=3' LTR (Delta-U3)
                     /note="self-inactivating 3' long terminal repeat (LTR) from
                     HIV-1"
     polyA_signal    2238..2359
                     /label=SV40 poly(A) signal
                     /note="SV40 polyadenylation signal"
     primer_bind     complement(2275..2294)
                     /label=SV40pA-R
                     /note="SV40 polyA, reverse primer"
     primer_bind     2329..2348
                     /label=EBV-rev
                     /note="SV40 polyA terminator, reverse primer"
     rep_origin      2399..2534
                     /label=SV40 ori
                     /note="SV40 origin of replication"
     primer_bind     2461..2480
                     /label=SV40pro-F
                     /note="SV40 promoter/origin, forward primer"
     primer_bind     complement(2554..2573)
                     /label=T7
                     /note="T7 promoter, forward primer"
     promoter        complement(2555..2573)
                     /label=T7 promoter
                     /note="promoter for bacteriophage T7 RNA polymerase"
     primer_bind     complement(2583..2600)
                     /label=M13 Forward
                     /note="In lacZ gene. Also called M13-F20 or M13 (-21)
                     Forward"
     primer_bind     complement(2583..2599)
                     /label=M13 fwd
                     /note="common sequencing primer, one of multiple similar
                     variants"
     primer_bind     complement(2592..2614)
                     /label=M13/pUC Forward
                     /note="In lacZ gene"
     rep_origin      2741..3196
                     /direction=RIGHT
                     /label=f1 ori
                     /note="f1 bacteriophage origin of replication; arrow
                     indicates direction of (+) strand synthesis"
     primer_bind     complement(2828..2847)
                     /label=F1ori-R
                     /note="F1 origin, reverse primer"
     primer_bind     3038..3059
                     /label=F1ori-F
                     /note="F1 origin, forward primer"
     promoter        3222..3326
                     /gene="bla"
                     /label=AmpR promoter
     CDS             3327..4187
                     /codon_start=1
                     /gene="bla"
                     /product="beta-lactamase"
                     /label=AmpR
                     /note="confers resistance to ampicillin, carbenicillin, and
                     related antibiotics"
                     /translation="MSIQHFRVALIPFFAAFCLPVFAHPETLVKVKDAEDQLGARVGYI
                     ELDLNSGKILESFRPEERFPMMSTFKVLLCGAVLSRIDAGQEQLGRRIHYSQNDLVEYS
                     PVTEKHLTDGMTVRELCSAAITMSDNTAANLLLTTIGGPKELTAFLHNMGDHVTRLDRW
                     EPELNEAIPNDERDTTMPVAMATTLRKLLTGELLTLASRQQLIDWMEADKVAGPLLRSA
                     LPAGWFIADKSGAGERGSRGIIAALGPDGKPSRIVVIYTTGSQATMDERNRQIAEIGAS
                     LIKHW"
     primer_bind     complement(3545..3564)
                     /label=Amp-R
                     /note="Ampicillin resistance gene, reverse primer"
     rep_origin      4358..4946
                     /direction=RIGHT
                     /label=ori
                     /note="high-copy-number ColE1/pMB1/pBR322/pUC origin of
                     replication"
     primer_bind     4847..4866
                     /label=pBR322ori-F
                     /note="pBR322 origin, forward primer"
     primer_bind     5100..5117
                     /label=L4440
                     /note="L4440 vector, forward primer"
     protein_bind    5234..5255
                     /label=CAP binding site
                     /bound_moiety="E. coli catabolite activator protein"
                     /note="CAP binding activates transcription in the presence
                     of cAMP."
     promoter        5270..5300
                     /label=lac promoter
                     /note="promoter for the E. coli lac operon"
     protein_bind    5308..5324
                     /label=lac operator
                     /bound_moiety="lac repressor encoded by lacI"
                     /note="The lac repressor binds to the lac operator to
                     inhibit transcription in E. coli. This inhibition can be
                     relieved by adding lactose or
                     isopropyl-beta-D-thiogalactopyranoside (IPTG)."
     primer_bind     5313..5335
                     /label=M13/pUC Reverse
                     /note="In lacZ gene"
     primer_bind     5332..5348
                     /label=M13 rev
                     /note="common sequencing primer, one of multiple similar
                     variants"
     primer_bind     5332..5348
                     /label=M13 Reverse
                     /note="In lacZ gene. Also called M13-rev"
     primer_bind     5367..5387
                     /label=T3
                     /note="T3 promoter, forward primer"
     promoter        5369..5387
                     /label=T3 promoter
                     /note="promoter for bacteriophage T3 RNA polymerase"
     promoter        5415..5641
                     /label=RSV promoter
                     /note="Rous sarcoma virus enhancer/promoter"
     LTR             5642..5822
                     /label=5' LTR (truncated)
                     /note="truncated 5' long terminal repeat (LTR) from HIV-1"
     misc_feature    5869..5994
                     /label=HIV-1 Psi
                     /note="packaging signal of human immunodeficiency virus
                     type 1"
     misc_feature    6487..6720
                     /label=RRE
                     /note="The Rev response element (RRE) of HIV-1 allows for
                     Rev-dependent mRNA export from the nucleus to the
                     cytoplasm."
     CDS             6905..6949
                     /codon_start=1
                     /product="antigenic peptide corresponding to amino acids
                     655 to 669 of the HIV envelope protein gp41 (Lutje Hulsik
                     et al., 2013)"
                     /label=gp41 peptide
                     /note="recognized by the 2H10 single-chain llama nanobody"
                     /translation="KNEQELLELDKWASL"
     promoter        7247..7487
                     /label=U6 promoter
                     /note="RNA polymerase III promoter for human U6 snRNA"
     primer_bind     7247..7267
                     /label=hU6-F
                     /note="Human U6 promoter, forward primer"
     primer_bind     7418..7437
                     /label=LKO.1 5'
                     /note="Human U6 promoter, forward primer"
     misc_feature    7591..7708
                     /label=cPPT/CTS
                     /note="central polypurine tract and central termination
                     sequence of HIV-1"
     promoter        7757..507
                     /label=hPGK promoter
                     /note="human phosphoglycerate kinase 1 promoter"
ORIGIN
        1 ttggggttgc gccttttcca aggcagccct gggtttgcgc agggacgcgg ctgctctggg
       61 cgtggttccg ggaaacgcag cggcgccgac cctgggtctc gcacattctt cacgtccgtt
      121 cgcagcgtca cccggatctt cgccgctacc cttgtgggcc ccccggcgac gcttcctgct
      181 ccgcccctaa gtcgggaagg ttccttgcgg ttcgcggcgt gccggacgtg acaaacggaa
      241 gccgcacgtc tcactagtac cctcgcagac ggacagcgcc agggagcaat ggcagcgcgc
      301 cgaccgcgat gggctgtggc caatagcggc tgctcagcag ggcgcgccga gagcagcggc
      361 cgggaagggg cggtgcggga ggcggggtgt ggggcggtag tgtgggccct gttcctgccc
      421 gcgcggtgtt ccgcattctg caagcctccg gagcgcacgt cggcagtcgg ctccctcgtt
      481 gaccgaatca ccgacctctc tccccagggg gatctaccat gccagagcca gcgaagtctg
      541 ctcccgcccc gaaaaagggc tccaagaagg cggtgactaa ggcgcagaag aaaggcggca
      601 agaagcgcaa gcgcagccgc aaggagagct attccatcta tgtgtacaag gttctgaagc
      661 aggtccaccc tgacaccggc atttcgtcca aggccatggg catcatgaac tcgtttgtga
      721 acgacatttt cgagcgcatc gcaggtgagg cttcccgcct ggcgcattac aacaagcgct
      781 cgaccatcac ctccagggag atccagacgg ccgtgcgcct gctgctgcct ggggagttgg
      841 ccaagcacgc cgtgtccgag ggtactaagg ccatcaccaa gtacaccagc gctaaggatc
      901 caccggtcgc caccgcggaa ggatccgtcg ccaggcagcc tgacctcttg acctgcgacg
      961 atgagccgat ccatatcccc ggtgccatcc aaccgcatgg actgctgctc gccctcgccg
     1021 ccgacatgac gatcgttgcc ggcagcgaca accttcccga actcaccgga ctggcgatcg
     1081 gcgccctgat cggccgctct gcggccgatg tcttcgactc ggagacgcac aaccgtctga
     1141 cgatcgcctt ggccgagccc ggggcggccg tcggagcacc gatcactgtc ggcttcacga
     1201 tgcgaaagga cgcaggcttc atcggctcct ggcatcgcca tgatcagctc atcttcctcg
     1261 agctcgagcc tccccagcgg gacgtcgccg agccgcaggc gttcttccgc cgcaccaaca
     1321 gcgccatccg ccgcctgcag gccgccgaaa ccttggaaag cgcctgcgcc gccgcggcgc
     1381 aagaggtgcg gaagattacc ggcttcgatc gggtgatgat ctatcgcttc gcctccgact
     1441 tcagcgggtc cgtgatcgca gaggatcggt gcgccgaggt cgagtcaaaa ctaggcctgc
     1501 actatcctgc ctcattcatc ccggcgcagg cccgtcggct ctataccatc aacccggtac
     1561 ggatcattcc cgatatcaat tatcggccgg tgccggtcac cccagacctc aatccggtca
     1621 ccgggcggcc gattgatctt agcttcgcca tcctgcgcag cgtctcgccc aaccatctgg
     1681 agttcatgcg caacataggc atgcacggca cgatgtcgat ctcgattttg cgcggcgagc
     1741 gactgtgggg attgatcgtt tgccatcacc gaacgccgta ctacgtcgat ctcgatggcc
     1801 gccaagcctg cgagctagtc gcccaggttc tggcctggca gatcggcgtg atggaagagt
     1861 aagtaccttt aagaccaatg acttacaagg cagctgtaga tcttagccac tttttaaaag
     1921 aaaagggggg actggaaggg ctaattcact cccaacgaag acaagatctg ctttttgctt
     1981 gtactgggtc tctctggtta gaccagatct gagcctggga gctctctggc taactaggga
     2041 acccactgct taagcctcaa taaagcttgc cttgagtgct tcaagtagtg tgtgcccgtc
     2101 tgttgtgtga ctctggtaac tagagatccc tcagaccctt ttagtcagtg tggaaaatct
     2161 ctagcagtag tagttcatgt catcttatta ttcagtattt ataacttgca aagaaatgaa
     2221 tatcagagag tgagaggaac ttgtttattg cagcttataa tggttacaaa taaagcaata
     2281 gcatcacaaa tttcacaaat aaagcatttt tttcactgca ttctagttgt ggtttgtcca
     2341 aactcatcaa tgtatcttat catgtctggc tctagctatc ccgcccctaa ctccgcccat
     2401 cccgccccta actccgccca gttccgccca ttctccgccc catggctgac taattttttt
     2461 tatttatgca gaggccgagg ccgcctcggc ctctgagcta ttccagaagt agtgaggagg
     2521 cttttttgga ggcctaggga cgtacccaat tcgccctata gtgagtcgta ttacgcgcgc
     2581 tcactggccg tcgttttaca acgtcgtgac tgggaaaacc ctggcgttac ccaacttaat
     2641 cgccttgcag cacatccccc tttcgccagc tggcgtaata gcgaagaggc ccgcaccgat
     2701 cgcccttccc aacagttgcg cagcctgaat ggcgaatggg nnnnnnnnnn nnnnnnnnnn
     2761 nnnnnnnnnn nnnnnnnnnn nnnnnnnnnn nnnnnnnnnn nnnnnnnnnn nnnnnnnnnn
     2821 nnnnnnnnnn nnnnnnnnnn nnnnnnnnnn nnnnnnnnnn nnnncnnnnn nnnnnnnnnn
     2881 nnnnnnnnnn nnnnnnnnnn nnnnnnnnnn nnnnnnnnnn nnnnnnnnnn nnnnnnnnnn
     2941 nnnnnnnnnn nnnnnnannn nnnnnnnnnn nnnnnnnnnn nnnnnnnnnn nnnnnnnnnn
     3001 nnnnnncctt tgacgttgga gtccacgttc tttaatagtg gactcttgtt ccaaactgga
     3061 acaacactca accctatctc ggtctattct tttgatttat aagggatttt gccgatttcg
     3121 gcctattggt taaaaaatga gctgatttaa caaaaattta acgcgaattt taacaaaata
     3181 ttaacgctta caatttaggt ggcacttttc ggggaaatgt gcgcggaacc cctatttgtt
     3241 tatttttcta aatacattca aatatgtatc cgctcatgag acaataaccc tgataaatgc
     3301 ttcaataata ttgaaaaagg aagagtatga gtattcaaca tttccgtgtc gcccttattc
     3361 ccttttttgc ggcattttgc cttcctgttt ttgctcaccc agaaacgctg gtgaaagtaa
     3421 aagatgctga agatcagttg ggtgcacgag tgggttacat cgaactggat ctcaacagcg
     3481 gtaagatcct tgagagtttt cgccccgaag aacgttttcc aatgatgagc acttttaaag
     3541 ttctgctatg tggcgcggta ttatcccgta ttgacgccgg gcaagagcaa ctcggtcgcc
     3601 gcatacacta ttctcagaat gacttggttg agtactcacc agtcacagaa aagcatctta
     3661 cggatggcat gacagtaaga gaattatgca gtgctgccat aaccatgagt gataacactg
     3721 cggccaactt acttctgaca acgatcggag gaccgaagga gctaaccgct tttttgcaca
     3781 acatggggga tcatgtaact cgccttgatc gttgggaacc ggagctgaat gaagccatac
     3841 caaacgacga gcgtgacacc acgatgcctg tagcaatggc aacaacgttg cgcaaactat
     3901 taactggcga actacttact ctagcttccc ggcaacaatt aatagactgg atggaggcgg
     3961 ataaagttgc aggaccactt ctgcgctcgg cccttccggc tggctggttt attgctgata
     4021 aatctggagc cggtgagcgt gggtctcgcg gtatcattgc agcactgggg ccagatggta
     4081 agccctcccg tatcgtagtt atctacacga cggggagtca ggcaactatg gatgaacgaa
     4141 atagacagat cgctgagata ggtgcctcac tgattaagca ttggtaactg tcagaccaag
     4201 tttactcata tatactttag attgatttaa aacttcattt ttaatttaaa aggatctagg
     4261 tgaagatcct ttttgataat ctcatgacca aaatccctta acgtgagttt tcgttccact
     4321 gagcgtcaga ccccgtagaa aagatcaaag gatcttcttg agatcctttt tttctgcgcg
     4381 taatctgctg cttgcaaaca aaaaaaccac cgctaccagc ggtggtttgt ttgccggatc
     4441 aagagctacc aactcttttt ccgaaggtaa ctggcttcag cagagcgcag ataccaaata
     4501 ctgttcttct agtgtagccg tagttaggcc accacttcaa gaactctgta gcaccgccta
     4561 catacctcgc tctgctaatc ctgttaccag tggctgctgc cagtggcgat aagtcgtgtc
     4621 ttaccgggtt ggactcaaga cgatagttac cggataaggc gcagcggtcg ggctgaacgg
     4681 ggggttcgtg cacacagccc agcttggagc gaacgaccta caccgaactg agatacctac
     4741 agcgtgagct atgagaaagc gccacgcttc ccgaagggag aaaggcggac aggtatccgg
     4801 taagcggcag ggtcggaaca ggagagcgca cgagggagct tccaggggga aacgcctggt
     4861 atctttatag tcctgtcggg tttcgccacc tctgacttga gcgtcgattt ttgtgatgct
     4921 cgtcaggggg gcggagccta tggaaaaacg ccagcaacgc ggccttttta cggttcctgg
     4981 ccttttgctg gccttttgct cacatgttct ttcctgcgtt atcccctgat tctgtggata
     5041 accgtattac cgcctttgag tgagctgata ccgctcgccg cagccgaacg accgagcgca
     5101 gcgagtcagt gagcgaggaa gcggaagagc gcccaatacg caaaccgcct ctccccgcgc
     5161 gttggccgat tcattaatgc agctggcacg acaggtttcc cgactggaaa gcgggcagtg
     5221 agcgcaacgc aattaatgtg agttagctca ctcattaggc accccaggct ttacacttta
     5281 tgcttccggc tcgtatgttg tgtggaattg tgagcggata acaatttcac acaggaaaca
     5341 gctatgacca tgattacgcc aagcgcgcaa ttaaccctca ctaaagggaa caaaagctgg
     5401 agctgcaagc ttaatgtagt cttatgcaat actcttgtag tcttgcaaca tggtaacgat
     5461 gagttagcaa catgccttac aaggagagaa aaagcaccgt gcatgccgat tggtggaagt
     5521 aaggtggtac gatcgtgcct tattaggaag gcaacagacg ggtctgacat ggattggacg
     5581 aaccactgaa ttgccgcatt gcagagatat tgtatttaag tgcctagctc gatacataaa
     5641 cgggtctctc tggttagacc agatctgagc ctgggagctc tctggctaac tagggaaccc
     5701 actgcttaag cctcaataaa gcttgccttg agtgcttcaa gtagtgtgtg cccgtctgtt
     5761 gtgtgactct ggtaactaga gatccctcag acccttttag tcagtgtgga aaatctctag
     5821 cagtggcgcc cgaacaggga cttgaaagcg aaagggaaac cagaggagct ctctcgacgc
     5881 aggactcggc ttgctgaagc gcgcacggca agaggcgagg ggcggcgact ggtgagtacg
     5941 ccaaaaattt tgactagcgg aggctagaag gagagagatg ggtgcgagag cgtcagtatt
     6001 aagcggggga gaattagatc gcgatgggaa aaaattcggt taaggccagg gggaaagaaa
     6061 aaatataaat taaaacatat agtatgggca agcagggagc tagaacgatt cgcagttaat
     6121 cctggcctgt tagaaacatc agaaggctgt agacaaatac tgggacagct acaaccatcc
     6181 cttcagacag gatcagaaga acttagatca ttatataata cagtagcaac cctctattgt
     6241 gtgcatcaaa ggatagagat aaaagacacc aaggaagctt tagacaagat agaggaagag
     6301 caaaacaaaa gtaagaccac cgcacagcaa gcggccgctg atcttcagac ctggaggagg
     6361 agatatgagg gacaattgga gaagtgaatt atataaatat aaagtagtaa aaattgaacc
     6421 attaggagta gcacccacca aggcaaagag aagagtggtg cagagagaaa aaagagcagt
     6481 gggaatagga gctttgttcc ttgggttctt gggagcagca ggaagcacta tgggcgcagc
     6541 gtcaatgacg ctgacggtac aggccagaca attattgtct ggtatagtgc agcagcagaa
     6601 caatttgctg agggctattg aggcgcaaca gcatctgttg caactcacag tctggggcat
     6661 caagcagctc caggcaagaa tcctggctgt ggaaagatac ctaaaggatc aacagctcct
     6721 ggggatttgg ggttgctctg gaaaactcat ttgcaccact gctgtgcctt ggaatgctag
     6781 ttggagtaat aaatctctgg aacagatttg gaatcacacg acctggatgg agtgggacag
     6841 agaaattaac aattacacaa gcttaataca ctccttaatt gaagaatcgc aaaaccagca
     6901 agaaaagaat gaacaagaat tattggaatt agataaatgg gcaagtttgt ggaattggtt
     6961 taacataaca aattggctgt ggtatataaa attattcata atgatagtag gaggcttggt
     7021 aggtttaaga atagtttttg ctgtactttc tatagtgaat agagttaggc agggatattc
     7081 accattatcg tttcagaccc acctcccaac cccgagggga cccgacaggc ccgaaggaat
     7141 agaagaagaa ggtggagaga gagacagaga cagatccatt cgattagtga acggatctcg
     7201 acggtatcga tcacgagact agcctcgagc ggccgccccc ttcaccgagg gcctatttcc
     7261 catgattcct tcatatttgc atatacgata caaggctgtt agagagataa ttggaattaa
     7321 tttgactgta aacacaaaga tattagtaca aaatacgtga cgtagaaagt aataatttct
     7381 tgggtagttt gcagttttaa aattatgttt taaaatggac tatcatatgc ttaccgtaac
     7441 ttgaaagtat ttcgatttct tggctttata tatcttgtgg aaaggacgaa acaccggcaa
     7501 caagatgaag agcaccaact cgagttggtg ctcttcatct tgttgttttt aattctcgac
     7561 ctcgagacaa atggcagtat tcatccacaa ttttaaaaga aaagggggga ttggggggta
     7621 cagtgcaggg gaaagaatag tagacataat agcaacagac atacaaacta aagaattaca
     7681 aaaacaaatt acaaaaattc aaaattttcg ggtttattac agggacagca gagatccact
     7741 ttggccgcgg ctcgaggggg
//
